>Addgene plasmid #145810 | pAID5.2-N | addgene full sequence | sequence record 298754 | Addgene NGS Result
CCACCTAAATTGTAAGCGTTAATATTTTGTTAAAATTCGCGTTAAATTTTTGTTAAATCAGCTCATTTTT
TAACCAATAGGCCGAAATCGGCAAAATCCCTTATAAATCAAAAGAATAGACCGAGATAGGGT
[37 nt withheld, positions 133-169]
AAAGAACGTGGACTCCAACGTCAAAGG
[49 nt withheld, positions 197-245]
T
[91 nt withheld, positions 247-337]
G
[52 nt withheld, positions 339-390]
NGGCGGGTGTGGY
[59 nt withheld, positions 404-462]
CCCATTCGCCATTCAGGCTGCGCAACTGTTGGGAAGGGCGATCGGTGCGGGCCTCTTCGCTATTACGCCA
GCTGGCGAAAGGGGGATGTGCTGCAAGGCGATTAAGTTGGGTAACGCCAGGGTTTTCCCAGTCACGACGT
TGTAAAACGACGGCCAGTGAGCGCGCGTAATACGACTCACTATAGGGCGAATTGGGTACCGGCATATGGT
TCTTGACAGAGGTGTAAAAAGTACTCAAAAATTTTACTCAAGTGAAAGTACAAGTACTTAGGGAAAATTT
TACTCAATTAAAAGTAAAAGTATCTGGCTAGAATCTTACTTGAGTAAAAGTAAAAAAGTACTCCATTAAA
ATTGTACTTGAGTATTAAGGAAGTAAAAGTAAAAGCAAGAAAGATCTTAGTGAACCTCTTCGAGGGACCT
AATAACTTCGTATAGCATACATTATACGAAGTTATATTAAGGGTTCCGGATCTCGACCAGCTTCTGATGG
AATTAGAACTTGGCAAAACAATACTGAGAATGAAGTGTATGTGGAACAGAGGCTGCTGATCTCGTTCTTC
AGGCTATGAAACTGACACATTTGGAAACCACAGTACTTAGAACCACAAAGTGGGAATCAAGAGAAAAACA
ATGATCCCACGAGAGATCTATAGATCTATAGATCATGAGTGGGAGGAATGAGCTGGCCCTTAATTTGGTT
TTGCTTGTTTAAATTATGATATCCAACTATGAAACATTATCATAAAGCAATAGTAAAGAGCCTTCAGTAA
AGAGCAGGCATTTATCTAATCCCACCCCACCCCCACCCCCGTAGCTCCAATCCTTCCATTCAAAATGTAG
GTACTCTGTTCTCACCCTTCTTAACAAAGTATGACAGGAAAAACTTCCATTTTAGTGGACATCTTTATTG
TTTAATAGATCATCAATTTCTGCATCCCGGGGATCTGATATCATCGATGCATGGGGTCGTGCGCTCCTTT
CGGTCGGGCGCTGCGGGTCGTGGGGCGGGCGTCAGGCACCGGGCTTGCGGGTCATGCACCAGGTGCGCGG
TCCTTCGGGCACCTCGACGTCGGCGGTGACGGTGAAGCCGAGCCGCTCGTAGAAGGGGAGGTTGTGGGGC
GCGGAGGTCTCCAGGAAGGCGGGCACCCCGGCGCGCTCGGCCGCCTCCACTCCGGGGAGCACGACGGCGC
TGCCCAGACCCTTGCCCTGGTGGTCGGGCGAGACGCCGACGGTGGCCAGGAACCACGCGGGCTCCTTGGG
CCGGTGCGGCGCCAGGAGGCCTTCCATCTGTTGCTGCGCGGCCAGCCGGGAACCGCTCAACTCGGCCATG
CGCGGGCCGATCTCGGCGAACACCGCCCCCGCTTCGACGCTCTCCGGCGTGGTCCAGACCGCCACCGCGG
CGCCGTCGTCCGCGACCCACACCTTGCCGATGTCGAGCCCGACGCGCGTGAGGAAGAGTTCTTGCAGCTC
GGTGACCCGCTCGATGTGGCGGTCCGGATCGACGGTGTGGCGCGTGGCGGGGTAGTCGGCGAACGCGGCG
GCGAGGGTGCGTACGGCCCTGGGGACGTCGTCGCGGGTGGCGAGGCGCACCGTGGGCTTGTACTCGGTCA
TGGTAAGCTTCAGCTGCTCGAGATCTAGATGGATGCAGGTCGAAAGGCCCGGAGATGAGGAAGAGGAGAA
CAGCGCGGCAGACGTGCGCTTTTGAAGCGTGCAGAATGCCGGGCCTCCGGAGGACCTTCGGGCGCCCGCC
CCGCCCCTGAGCCCGCCCCTGAGCCCGCCCCCGGACCCACCCCTTCCCAGCCTCTGAGCCCAGAAAGCGA
AGGAGCAAAGCTGCTATTGGCCGCTGCCCCAAAGGCCTACCCGCTTCCATTGCTCAGCGGTGCTGTCCAT
CTGCACGAGACTAGTGAGACGTGCTACTTCCATTTGTCACGTCCTGCACGACGCGAGCTGCGGGGCGGGG
GGGAACTTCCTGACTAGGGGAGGAGTAGAAGGTGGCGCGAAGGGGCCACCAAAGAACGGAGTCGGTTGGC
GCCTACCGGTGGATGTGGAATGTGTGCGAGGCCAGAGGCCACTTGTGTAGCGCCAAGTGCCCAGCGGGGC
TGCTAAAGCGCATGCTCCAGACTGCCTTGGGAAAAGCGCCTCCCCTACCCGGTAGAATTTCGAGGTCGAG
ATCCTAAGCTTGGCTGGACGTAAACTCCTCTTCAGACCTAATAACTTCGTATAGCATACATTATACGAAG
TTATATTAAGGGTTATTGAATATGATCGCTTAAGATACATTGATGAGTTTGGACAAACCACAACTAGAAT
GCAGTGAAAAAAATGCTTTATTTGTGAAATTTGTGATGCTATTGCTTTATTTGTAACCATTATAAGCTGC
AATAAACAAGTTAACAACAACAATTGCATTCATTTTATGTTTCAGGTTCAGGGGGAGGTGTGGGAGGTTT
TTTAAAGCAAGTAAAACCTCTACAAATGTGGTATGGCTGATTATGATCAGTTATCTAGATCCGGTGGATC
CCGGGCCCGCGGTACCGTCGACTGCAGAATTCGAAGCTTGGGCGCCTGCACCCTTGTACAGCTCGTCCAT
GCCGAGAGTGATCCCGGCGGCGGTCACGAACTCCAGCAGGACCATGTGATCGCGCTTCTCGTTGGGGTCT
TTGCTCAGGGCGGACTGGGTGCTCAGGTAGTGGTTGTCGGGCAGCAGCACGGGGCCGTCGCCGATGGGGG
TGTTCTGCTGGTAGTGGTCGGCGAGCTGCACGCTGCCGTCCTCGATGTTGTGGCGGATCTTGAAGTTCAC
CTTGATGCCGTTCTTCTGCTTGTCGGCCATGATATAGACGTTGTGGCTGTTGTAGTTGTACTCCAGCTTG
TGCCCCAGGATGTTGCCGTCCTCCTTGAAGTCGATGCCCTTCAGCTCGATGCGGTTCACCAGGGTGTCGC
CCTCGAACTTCACCTCGGCGCGGGTCTTGTAGTTGCCGTCGTCCTTGAAGAAGATGGTGCGCTCCTGGAC
GTAGCCTTCGGGCATGGCGGACTTGAAGAAGTCGTGCTGCTTCATGTGGTCGGGGTAGCGGCTGAAGCAC
TGCACGCCGTAGGTCAGGGTGGTCACGAGGGTGGGCCAGGGCACGGGCAGCTTGCCGGTGGTGCAGATGA
ACTTCAGGGTCAGCTTGCCGTAGGTGGCATCGCCCTCGCCCTCGCCGGACACGCTGAACTTGTGGCCGTT
TACGTCGCCGTCCAGCTCGACCAGGATGGGCACCACCCCGGTGAACAGCTCCTCGCCCTTGCTCACCATG
CTAGCTTTATACATCCTCAAATCGATTTTCCTCAAGTACGGTGCTCCGTCCATTGATACCTTCACGAACG
CCGCCGCCTCCGGGCCACCGCTTGATTTTTGGCAGGAAACCATCACGTTCTTCCGGTATGATCTCACCGG
TGGCCATCCCACAACTTGTGCCTTGGCCGGAGGTTTGGCTGGATCTTTAGGACAAGCACTCTTCTCCTTA
GATCTAGGTCCAGGGTTCTCCTCCACGTCTCCAGCCTGCTTCAGCAGGCTGAAGTTAGTAGCTCCGCTTC
CTGATCTCAGAATCTTCACAAAGTTGGGAGCATCATCTCTTGCCCCTGCGGTGGTCCGATACACATACAG
TTTCTCCACCTTTGGCAGGTCGCCATGATTTTCCTCCATTTCGTTAGACCCGTCCCGCTCATTAATGACT
TCCACGTTCAGCATAGGCATTTTACTAGCCAGGACCTGACAGCCCTTCAGAGTCACATTGCAACTAGACA
TCCACAGGCTCCTCATTGTCTCGTATCTGGCAAAGTTTCCCAGCAGAGCGGCATCCCCGAAAGGGCTGTC
CCGGATTTCCAGTTTTCGCAGATTCTTACACCCGTTCATCACGTGCATCATGCCCTTATCGGAGTCTCCG
GCAAATGCAATGCTCAGCATCTCCAGCTGCTTAGCATACTTGCCGATGTACATGAACACTTTGTCTGTCA
GCAGGCCGGAAATGCTCAGCCTCTGGAGTCCCTTGCACTCTCTCACGATAGCTCCAAACCCTTCATCCAG
TGGCTGGGATGTGACCACGTCGGGTTTGCCTGGTTCCAGAATACACAGCCGAAATCGGGTGAAATTAGGG
CAGTTCTTGGCGACGGTCACCAGTGCAGCATTAGTCATCTGATGACAGAAATACAGCAGGCTGTTCAGCT
TTGGGCATCCCAGTGAGACTGCCACCAGGCCTTCCTCAGTGACAGCACTATATCCGGCCACGTAAAAATC
AGATGGGAACACTCTCAGCTCCTGGAGGTCCTTGCAGGAGCTGGCGACCACCTGGAGCCCCTTATCGGAA
ATACAGTCCAGCACCCACAGTCGCTGGAGTTTCACGCAGCGTGAGATCATCTTTGTCAGATCACTGGCGT
CCAGGGTTGGTGCATAGCTCAGGTTCAGGCCTGTCAGCTGTGCACACAGAGGGTAGATAAAGCTCAGGCA
CACGGGTGAAGCATCCCAGAATCCTGACAGACTCCTCAGCATTTTACACTTCTCCAGGGCAGAAGTCAGT
TTAAAGTAGGATTCTGTCTGGAAATCGTCTGTCAGATTGCCGGTTCCCAGATCCTCCAGGTTAGGGGTTC
TCAGCAGAATCTTAGCCAGAGTGTCCACGCTCACGCTCCGGTTCAGCCGCAGAGACCTCAGGTTGGGGCT
TCTTGAGACCAGCCGCTCCAGGGACCCAGCATTCACTTCGCCTTTGATGCAGGCAAAGTTCAGGGACACC
AGGCTGGTACATGAGTCTGGGAAGCAAGACAGCCATCTGGGGCCTCTATCCTCCACTTCATTCTCCTGGA
GGTCCAGCTCCCGCAGCAGCTTACAGTGGGAGGCCACGGCTGCCAGTCCATCGGTGCTGAAGCCTTCGCA
AGAAATCAGCACCAGTGCGCGAAACCTAGGGAAGCTCCGAGCCAGCAGCTCCAGACTTTCGTCAGAGACC
ACCATTCGCTTCATGCGCAGTTCCTCCAGTCCATGACAGCCGCGAGCGGCTGCCTCGATCCAAGGGCCGG
CGTATCCTCCCCAATCAGGGGGCACCAGGTTAAAGTCGGCGAAGTGGGGTTTCCCCTTGACGGTCAGTGC
GCGCACATTTGGAAACCTAGCGGCGACCCTGCCTGCTCTCACAGCATAGCAGTTGCCGACGAACACTCCT
CTCCGGCTCAGGCGTTCGATCTCGTACCACACTTTGCAGACCAGGCTCACTGTGTTTCTATCTCTCTGTG
CAGGCAGGAAGCTAAAAATGTGTTCGACGACCTCTTCAGGAAAGTATGTCATGGTGGCAGCGCTTCGAGG
AATTCTTTGCCAAAATGATGAGACAGCACAATAACCAGCACGTTGCCCAGGAGCTGTAGGAAAAAGAAGA
AGGCATGAACATGGTTAGCAGAGGCTCTAGAGCCGCCGGTCACACGCCAGAAGCCGAACCCCGCCCTGCC
CCGTCCCCCCCGAAGGCAGCCGTCCCCCCGCGGACAGCCCCGAGGCTGGAGAGGGAGAAGGGGACGGCGG
CGCGGCGACGCACGAAGGCCCTCCCCGCCCATTTCCTTCCTGCCGGCGCCGCACCGCTTCGCCCCGCGCC
CGCTAGAGGGGGTGCGGCGGCGCCTCCCAGATTTCGGCTCCGCACAGATTTGGGACAAAGGAAGTCCCTG
CGCCCTCTCGCACGATTACCATAAAAGGCAATGGCTGCGGCTCGCCGCGCCTCGACAGCCGCCGGCGCTC
CGGGGGCCGCCGCGCCCCTCCCCCGAGCCCYCCCCGGCCCGAGGCGGCCCCGCCCCGCCCGGCACCCCCA
CCTGCCGCCACCCCCCGCCCGGCACGGCGAGCCCCGCGCCACGCCCCGTACGGAGCCCCGCACCCGAAGC
CGGGCCGTGCTCAGCAACTCGGGGAGGGGGGTGCAGGGGGGGTTGCAGCCCGACCGACGCGCCCACACCC
CCTGCTCACCCCCCCACGCACACACCCCGCACGCAGCCTTTGTTCCCCTCGCAGCCCCCCCCGCACCGCG
GGGCACCGCCCCCGGCCGCGCTCCCCTCGCGCACACTGCGGAGCGCACAAAGCCCCGCGCCGCGCCCGCA
GCGCTCACAGCCGCCGGGCAGCGCGGAGCCGCACGCGGCGCTCCCCACGCACACACACACGCACGCACCC
CCCGAGCCGCTCCCCCCGCACAAAGGGCCCTCCCGGAGCCCCTCAAGGCTTTCACGCAGCCACAGAAAAG
AAACAAGCCGTCATTAAACCAAGCGCTAATTACAGCCCGGAGGAGAAGGGCCGTCCCGCCCGCTCACCTG
TGGGAGTAACGCGGTCAGTCAGAGCCGGGGCGGGCGGCGCGAGGCGGCGGCGGAGCGGGGCACGGGGCGA
AGGCAGCGCGCAGCGACTCCCGCCCGCCGCGCGCTTCGCTTTTTATAGGGCCGCCGCCGCCGCCGCCTCG
CCATAAAAGGAAACTTTCGGAGCGCGCCGCTCTGATTGGCTGCCGCCGCACCTCTCCGCCTCSCCCCSCC
CCSCCCCYCSCCCCSCCCCSCCCCSCCYGGCGCGCGCCCCCCCCCCCCCCCCGCCCCCATCGCTGCACAA
AATAATTAAAAAATAAATAAATACAAAATTGGGGGTGGGGAGGGGGGGGAGATGGGGAGAGTGAAGCAGA
ACGTGGGGCTCACCTCGACCATGGTAATAGCGATGACTAATACGTAGATGTACTGCCAAGTAGGAAAGTC
CCATAAGGTCATGTACTGGGCATAATGCCAGGCGGGCCATTTACCGTCATTGACGTCAATAGGGGGCGTA
CTTGGCATATGATACACTTGATGTACTGCCAAGTGGGCAGTTTACCGTAAATACTCCACCCATTGACGTC
AATGGAAAGTCCCTATTGGCGTTACTATGGGAACATACGTCATTATTGACGTCAATGGGCGGGGGTCGTT
GGGCGGTCAGCCAGGCGGGCCATTTACCGTAAGTTATGTAACGCGGAACTCCATATATGGGCTATGAACT
AATGACCCCGTAATTGATTACTATTAATAACTAGTCAATAATCAATGTCGAGCATGCATCTAGAGGGCCC
AAGTGATCTCCAAAAAATAAGTACTTTTTGACTGTAAATAAAATTGTAAGGAGTAAAAAGTACTTTTTTT
TCTAAAAAAATGTAATTAAGTAAAAGTAAAAGTATTGATTTTTAATTGTACTCAAGTAAAGTAAAAATCC
CCAAAAATAATACTTAAGTACAGTAATCAAGTAAAATTACTCAAGTACTTTACACCTCTGGTTCTTGACC
CCCTACCTTCAGCAAGCCCAGCAGATCCGAGCTCCAGCTTTTGTTCCCTTTAGTGAGGGTTAATTGCGCG
CTTGGCGTAATCATGGTCATAGCTGTTTCCTGTGTGAAATTGTTATCCGCTCACAATTCCACACAACATA
CGAGCCGGAAGCATAAAGTGTAAAGCCTGGGGTGCCTAATGAGTGAGCTAACTCACATTAATTGCGTTGC
GCTCACTGCCCGCTTTCCAGTCGGGAAACCTGTCGTGCCAGCTGCATTAATGAATCGGCCAACGCGCGGG
GAGAGGCGGTTTGCGTATTGGGCGCTCTTCCGCTTCCTCGCTCACTGACTCGCTGCGCTCGGTCGTTCGG
CTGCGGCGAGCGGTATCAGCTCACTCAAAGGCGGTAATACGGTTATCCACAGAATCAGGGGATAACGCAG
GAAAGAACATGTGAGCAAAAGGCCAGCAAAAGGCCAGGAACCGTAAAAAGGCCGCGTTGCTGGCGTTTTT
CCATAGGCTCCGCCCCCCTGACGAGCATCACAAAAATCGACGCTCAAGTCAGAGGTGGCGAAACCCGACA
GGACTATAAAGATACCAGGCGTTTCCCCCTGGAAGCTCCCTCGTGCGCTCTCCTGTTCCGACCCTGCCGC
TTACCGGATACCTGTCCGCCTTTCTCCCTTCGGGAAGCGTGGCGCTTTCTCATAGCTCACGCTGTAGGTA
TCTCAGTTCGGTGTAGGTCGTTCGCTCCAAGCTGGGCTGTGTGCACGAACCCCCCGTTCAGCCCGACCGC
TGCGCCTTATCCGGTAACTATCGTCTTGAGTCCAACCCGGTAAGACACGACTTATCGCCACTGGCAGCAG
CCACTGGTAACAGGATTAGCAGAGCGAGGTATGTAGGCGGTGCTACAGAGTTCTTGAAGTGGTGGCCTAA
CTACGGCTACACTAGAAGAACAGTATTTGGTATCTGCGCTCTGCTGAAGCCAGTTACCTTCGGAAAAAGA
GTTGGTAGCTCTTGATCCGGCAAACAAACCACCGCTGGTAGCGGTGGTTTTTTTGTTTGCAAGCAGCAGA
TTACGCGCAGAAAAAAAGGATCTCAAGAAGATCCTTTGATCTTTTCTACGGGGTCTGACGCTCAGTGGAA
CGAAAACTCACGTTAAGGGATTTTGGTCATGAGATTATCAAAAAGGATCTTCACCTAGATCCTTTTAAAT
TAAAAATGAAGTTTTAAATCAATCTAAAGTATATATGAGTAAACTTGGTCTGACAGTTACCAATGCTTAA
TCAGTGAGGCACCTATCTCAGCGATCTGTCTATTTCGTTCATCCATAGTTGCCTGACTCCCCGTCGTGTA
GATAACTACGATACGGGAGGGCTTACCATCTGGCCCCAGTGCTGCAATGATACCGCGAGACCCACGCTCA
CCGGCTCCAGATTTATCAGCAATAAACCAGCCAGCCGGAAGGGCCGAGCGCAGAAGTGGTCCTGCAACTT
TATCCGCCTCCATCCAGTCTATTAATTGTTGCCGGGAAGCTAGAGTAAGTAGTTCGCCAGTTAATAGTTT
GCGCAACGTTGTTGCCATTGCTACAGGCATCGTGGTGTCACGCTCGTCGTTTGGTATGGCTTCATTCAGC
TCCGGTTCCCAACGATCAAGGCGAGTTACATGATCCCCCATGTTGTGCAAAAAAGCGGTTAGCTCCTTCG
GTCCTCCGATCGTTGTCAGAAGTAAGTTGGCCGCAGTGTTATCACTCATGGTTATGGCAGCACTGCATAA
TTCTCTTACTGTCATGCCATCCGTAAGATGCTTTTCTGTGACTGGTGAGTACTCAACCAAGTCATTCTGA
GAATAGTGTATGCGGCGACCGAGTTGCTCTTGCCCGGCGTCAATACGGGATAATACCGCGCCACATAGCA
GAACTTTAAAAGTGCTCATCATTGGAAAACGTTCTTCGGGGCGAAAACTCTCAAGGATCTTACCGCTGTT
GAGATCCAGTTCGATGTAACCCACTCGTGCACCCAACTGATCTTCAGCATCTTTTACTTTCACCAGCGTT
TCTGGGTGAGCAAAAACAGGAAGGCAAAATGCCGCAAAAAAGGGAATAAGGGCGACACGGAAATGTTGAA
TACTCATACTCTTCCTTTTTCAATATTATTGAAGCATTTATCAGGGTTATTGTCTCATGAGCGGATACAT
ATTTGAATGTATTTAGAAAAATAAACAAATAGGGGTTCCGCGCACATTTCCCCGAAAAGTG
Features (pLannotate 1.2.2; 25 found; start..end, strand, type, name):
      7..462     -  rep_origin     f1 ori (sequence partly withheld): f1 bacteriophage origin of replication; arrow indicates direction of (+) strand synthesis
    467..622     -  CDS            lacZα (fragment): LacZα fragment of β-galactosidase; lacZ fragment
    630..648     +  promoter       T7 promoter: promoter for bacteriophage T7 RNA polymerase
    884..917     +  protein_bind   loxP: Cre-mediated recombination occurs in the 8-bp core sequence (GCATACAT). Cre recombinase
    944..1396    -  polyA_signal   PGK poly(A) signal: mouse phosphoglycerate kinase 1 polyadenylation signal
   1474..2073    -  CDS            PuroR (fragment): puromycin N-acetyltransferase; pac from Streptomyces; confers resistance to puromycin
   2113..2612    -  promoter       PGK promoter: mouse phosphoglycerate kinase 1 promoter
   2673..2706    +  protein_bind   loxP: Cre-mediated recombination occurs in the 8-bp core sequence (GCATACAT). Cre recombinase
   2733..2854    -  polyA_signal   SV40 poly(A) signal: SV40 polyadenylation signal
   2877..2961    -  CDS            large T antigen (fragment): large T antigen from SV40 (simian virus 40)
   2978..3022    -  misc_feature   MCS (fragment): multiple cloning site
   3035..3751    -  CDS            EGFP: EGFP is a basic (constitutively fluorescent) green fluorescent protein published in 1996, derived from Aequorea victoria. It is reported to be a rapidly-maturing weak dimer with moderate acid sensitivity.
   3758..3961    -  CDS            mini-AID: minimal degron from the auxin-responsive IAA17 protein of Arabidopsis thaliana (Kubota et al., 2013) acts as an auxin-inducible degron (AID) in the presence of TIR1
   4040..5764    -  CDS            TIR1B_ORYSJ: Experimental evidence at transcript level: Swiss-Prot protein existence level 2. From Oryza sativa subsp. japonica (Rice).
   5836..6852    -  intron         chimeric intron: chimera between introns from chicken β-actin and rabbit β-globin
   6853..7130    -  promoter       chicken β-actin promoter: No description available
   7132..7511    -  enhancer       CMV enhancer: human cytomegalovirus immediate early enhancer
   7789..7807    -  promoter       T3 promoter: promoter for bacteriophage T3 RNA polymerase
   7852..7868    -  protein_bind   lac operator: The lac repressor binds to the lac operator to inhibit transcription in E. coli. This inhibition can be relieved by adding lactose or isopropyl-β-D-thiogalactopyranoside (IPTG). lac repressor encoded by lacI
   7876..7906    -  promoter       lac promoter: promoter for the E. coli lac operon
   7921..7942    -  protein_bind   CAP binding site: CAP binding activates transcription in the presence of cAMP. E. coli catabolite activator protein
   7955..8047    -  CDS            lacI (fragment): lac repressor; lacI; The lac repressor binds to the lac operator to inhibit transcription in E. coli. This inhibition can be relieved by adding lactose or isopropyl-β-D-thiogalactopyranoside (IPTG).
   8230..8818    -  rep_origin     ori: high-copy-number ColE1/pMB1/pBR322/pUC origin of replication
   8989..9849    -  CDS            AmpR: β-lactamase; bla; confers resistance to ampicillin, carbenicillin, and related antibiotics
   9850..9954    -  promoter       AmpR promoter: bla
