[The description below was written by a language model from this plasmid's Addgene catalogue record and pLannotate feature annotations shown in this document.]
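Description:
pAID5.2-N is an empty-backbone mammalian expression plasmid of about 10 kb, built on pT2AL200R175-CAGGS-EGFP, that carries both components of the auxin-inducible degron (AID) system on a single vector. In bacteria it is maintained at high copy through a ColE1/pUC-type origin and selected with ampicillin via AmpR. An f1 origin, lacZα and lac regulatory remnants, and flanking T7 and T3 promoters are carried over from the cloning-vector scaffold.

The main expression unit is driven by the CAG arrangement: CMV enhancer, chicken β-actin promoter and the chimeric β-actin/β-globin intron. Downstream lies an open reading frame matching rice (Oryza sativa) TIR1, the F-box protein that recognises the degron in the presence of auxin. It is followed by mini-AID (the minimal IAA17 degron from Arabidopsis), EGFP, a multiple cloning site fragment and an SV40 polyadenylation signal. A gene of interest cloned into the MCS is therefore expressed with an N-terminal mAID-EGFP tag from the same transcript as TIR1. The record calls the design bicistronic, but the element separating the two coding regions in the short gap between TIR1 and mini-AID is not annotated. The feature table also does not annotate any transposon ends that the backbone name might suggest.

A separate PGK promoter–puromycin resistance–PGK poly(A) cassette allows selection of transfected mammalian cells. It is flanked by two loxP sites annotated on the same strand, so Cre should be able to excise the marker. The plasmid is intended for generating cells in which a tagged, fluorescently trackable protein can be degraded on auxin addition.
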