Addgene plasmid #145810: pAID5.2-N
Purpose: (Empty Backbone) An all-in-one bicistronic plasmid for controlling protein degradation by AID technology
Depositing lab: Masato Kanemaki. Depositing organization: National Institute of Genetics. Publication: Constructing Auxin-Inducible Degron Mutants Using an All-in-One Vector. Yesbolatova A, Saito Y, Kanemaki MT. Pharmaceuticals (Basel). 2020 May 23;13(5). pii: ph13050103. doi: 10.3390/ph13050103. PubMed 32456235.
Backbone
  Vector backbone: pT2AL200R175-CAGGS-EGFP
  Vector type: Mammalian Expression
  Selectable markers: Puromycin
  Tag / fusion protein: mAID-EGFP (N terminal on insert)
Growth in bacteria
  Bacterial resistance: Ampicillin, 100 μg/mL
  Growth temperature: 37°C
  Growth strain: DH5alpha
  Copy number: High Copy
Terms and licenses: Academic/Nonprofit Terms; Industry Terms: Not Available to Industry
How to cite: pAID5.2-N was a gift from Masato Kanemaki (Addgene plasmid # 145810 ; http://n2t.net/addgene:145810 ; RRID:Addgene_145810)
